Addgene plasmid #158378: MAC-SARS-CoV-2 Orf9b
Purpose: MAC-tagged gene expression
Depositing lab: Markku Varjosalo. Depositing organization: University of Helsinki, Institute of Biotechnology. Publication: Combined proximity labeling and affinity purification-mass spectrometry workflow for mapping and visualizing protein interaction networks. Liu X, Salokas K, Weldatsadik RG, Gawriyski L, Varjosalo M. Nat Protoc. 2020 Aug 10. pii: 10.1038/s41596-020-0365-x. doi: 10.1038/s41596-020-0365-x. PubMed 32778839.
Backbone
  Vector backbone: MAC-tag-C (#108077)
  Vector type: Mammalian Expression
Growth in bacteria
  Bacterial resistance: Ampicillin, 100 μg/mL
  Growth temperature: 37°C
  Growth strain: DH5alpha
  Copy number: High Copy
Gene/Insert
  Gene/Insert name: SARS-CoV-2 Orf9b
  Species: Other
  Tag / fusion protein: MAC-tag (C terminal on backbone)
  Cloning method: Gateway Cloning
Terms and licenses: Academic/Nonprofit Terms; Industry Terms
How to cite: MAC-SARS-CoV-2 Orf9b was a gift from Markku Varjosalo (Addgene plasmid # 158378 ; http://n2t.net/addgene:158378 ; RRID:Addgene_158378)
