[The description below was written by a language model from this plasmid's Addgene catalogue record and pLannotate feature annotations shown in this document.]
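Description:
MAC-SARS-CoV-2 Orf9b is a mammalian expression plasmid built on the MAC-tag-C Gateway destination backbone, carrying the SARS-CoV-2 accessory protein Orf9b fused at its C terminus to the MAC-tag. It is propagated in E. coli as a high-copy plasmid through a ColE1/pUC-type origin and selected with ampicillin via the β-lactamase gene. Fragments of an f1 origin and of lac regulatory elements are backbone remnants.

The Orf9b coding sequence sits between attB1 and attB2 sites, the scars left by Gateway recombination. It lies downstream of the CMV enhancer and promoter. Short tet operator-like fragments are annotated immediately after the promoter, which suggests a tetracycline-regulatable CMV arrangement for use in cells expressing the Tet repressor, although the catalogue fields do not state this explicitly. Following attB2, the annotation detects an E. coli BirA-derived biotin ligase coding sequence, which is the proximity-labelling component of the MAC-tag. Any smaller affinity epitopes in the tag are not individually annotated. Transcription terminates at the bGH polyadenylation signal.

A single FRT site directly precedes a hygromycin resistance gene with an SV40 poly(A) signal and no full promoter of its own. This layout is typical of vectors designed for FLP-mediated integration into a genomic FRT landing site, where the marker becomes expressed only after correct recombination, allowing selection of isogenic stable lines.

According to the associated publication title, such constructs serve a combined workflow of affinity purification and proximity biotinylation followed by mass spectrometry. Here that workflow would map host proteins that interact with, or lie close to, Orf9b, a viral protein annotated as suppressing innate immune signalling through MAVS.
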