Features (pLannotate 1.2.2; 24 found; start..end, strand, type, name):
      1..380     +  enhancer       CMV enhancer: human cytomegalovirus immediate early enhancer
    381..584     +  promoter       CMV promoter: human cytomegalovirus (CMV) immediate early promoter
    586..605     +  promoter       PLtetO-1 promoter (fragment): modified phage lambda PL promoter with tet operator sites (Lutz and Bujard, 1997)
    607..626     +  promoter       PLtetO-1 promoter (fragment): modified phage lambda PL promoter with tet operator sites (Lutz and Bujard, 1997)
    634..667     +  promoter       TRE3GV promoter (fragment): 3rd-generation Tet-responsive promoter that can be activated by binding of Tet-On® 3G, optimized for retroviral and lentiviral vectors
    802..826     +  protein_bind   attB1: mutant version of attB; recombination site for the Gateway® BP reaction BP Clonase™
    832..1122    +  CDS            ORF9B_SARS2: Experimental evidence at protein level: Swiss-Prot protein existence level 1. Plays a role in the inhibition of host innate immune response by targeting the mitochondrial-associated adapter MAVS. Mechanistically, usurps the E3 ligase ITCH to trigger the degradation of MAVS, TRAF3, and TRAF6. In addition, causes mitochondrial elongation by triggering ubiquitination and proteasomal degradation of dynamin- like protein 1/DNM1L. From Severe acute respiratory syndrome coronavirus 2 (2019-nCoV) (SARS-CoV-2).
   1124..1148    -  protein_bind   attB2: mutant version of attB; recombination site for the Gateway® BP reaction BP Clonase™
   1336..2295    +  CDS            birA: BIRA_ECOLI - Also known as bioR, dhbB. Experimental evidence at protein level: Swiss-Prot protein existence level 1. Acts both as a biotin--[acetyl-CoA-carboxylase] ligase and a biotin-operon repressor. In the presence of ATP, BirA activates biotin to form the BirA-biotinyl-5'-adenylate (BirA-bio-5'-AMP or holoBirA) complex. HoloBirA can either transfer the biotinyl moiety to the biotin carboxyl carrier protein (BCCP) subunit of acetyl-CoA carboxylase, or bind to the biotin operator site and inhibit transcription of the operon. From Escherichia coli (strain K12).
   2345..2569    +  polyA_signal   bGH poly(A) signal: bovine growth hormone polyadenylation signal
   2573..2594    +  promoter       SV40 promoter (fragment): SV40 enhancer and early promoter
   2615..2848    +  rep_origin     f1 ori (fragment) (sequence partly withheld): f1 bacteriophage origin of replication; arrow indicates direction of (+) strand synthesis
   2853..2900    +  protein_bind   FRT: FLP-mediated recombination occurs in the 8-bp core sequence TCTAGAAA (Turan and Bode, 2011). FLP recombinase from the Saccharomyces cerevisiae 2μ plasmid
   2908..3930    +  CDS            HygR: aminoglycoside phosphotransferase from E. coli; aph(4)-Ia; confers resistance to hygromycin
   3940..4065    +  CDS            ble (fragment): BLE_KLEPN - Experimental evidence at protein level: Swiss-Prot protein existence level 1. Binding protein with a strong affinity to the bleomycin family of antibiotics. Binds to CL990; an antimitotic-antibiotic compound. From Klebsiella pneumoniae.
   4060..4181    +  polyA_signal   SV40 poly(A) signal: SV40 polyadenylation signal
   4254..4270    -  protein_bind   lac operator: The lac repressor binds to the lac operator to inhibit transcription in E. coli. This inhibition can be relieved by adding lactose or isopropyl-β-D-thiogalactopyranoside (IPTG). lac repressor encoded by lacI
   4278..4308    -  promoter       lac promoter: promoter for the E. coli lac operon
   4323..4344    -  protein_bind   CAP binding site: CAP binding activates transcription in the presence of cAMP. E. coli catabolite activator protein
   4357..4449    -  CDS            lacI (fragment): lac repressor; lacI; The lac repressor binds to the lac operator to inhibit transcription in E. coli. This inhibition can be relieved by adding lactose or isopropyl-β-D-thiogalactopyranoside (IPTG).
   4632..5220    -  rep_origin     ori: high-copy-number ColE1/pMB1/pBR322/pUC origin of replication
   5391..6251    -  CDS            AmpR: β-lactamase; bla; confers resistance to ampicillin, carbenicillin, and related antibiotics
   6252..6356    -  promoter       AmpR promoter: bla
   6415..6467    -  misc_feature   bom (fragment): basis of mobility region from pBR322
>Addgene plasmid #158378 | MAC-SARS-CoV-2 Orf9b | addgene full sequence | sequence record 309561 | Addgene NGS Result
GACATTGATTATTGACTAGTTATTAATAGTAATCAATTACGGGGTCATTAGTTCATAGCCCATATATGGA
GTTCCGCGTTACATAACTTACGGTAAATGGCCCGCCTGGCTGACCGCCCAACGACCCCCGCCCATTGACG
TCAATAATGACGTATGTTCCCATAGTAACGCCAATAGGGACTTTCCATTGACGTCAATGGGTGGAGTATT
TACGGTAAACTGCCCACTTGGCAGTACATCAAGTGTATCATATGCCAAGTACGCCCCCTATTGACGTCAA
TGACGGTAAATGGCCCGCCTGGCATTATGCCCAGTACATGACCTTATGGGACTTTCCTACTTGGCAGTAC
ATCTACGTATTAGTCATCGCTATTACCATGGTGATGCGGTTTTGGCAGTACATCAATGGGCGTGGATAGC
GGTTTGACTCACGGGGATTTCCAAGTCTCCACCCCATTGACGTCAATGGGAGTTTGTTTTGGCACCAAAA
TCAACGGGACTTTCCAAAATGTCGTAACAACTCCGCCCCATTGACGCAAATGGGCGGTAGGCGTGTACGG
TGGGAGGTCTATATAAGCAGAGCTCTCCCTATCAGTGATAGAGATCTCCCTATCAGTGATAGAGATCGTC
GACGAGCTCGTTTAGTGAACCGTCAGATCGCCTGGAGACGCCATCCACGCTGTTTTGACCTCCATAGAAG
ACACCGGGACCGATCCAGCCTCCGGACTCTAGCGTTTAAACTTAAGCTTGGTACCGAGCTCGGATCCACT
AGTCCAGTGTGGTGGAATTCTGCAGATATCAACAAGTTTGTACAAAAAAGCAGGCTCCACCATGGACCCC
AAAATTTCTGAAATGCACCCGGCGCTTCGCTTGGTGGACCCCCAAATCCAACTCGCTGTCACGCGGATGG
AAAACGCAGTAGGACGCGACCAAAATAATGTCGGCCCAAAAGTGTATCCGATTATCCTCCGCCTTGGCAG
TCCCCTGAGCCTGAATATGGCCAGAAAGACTCTTAACAGCCTGGAGGACAAAGCGTTTCAGCTGACCCCC
ATTGCGGTTCAGATGACTAAGCTGGCGACAACTGAAGAGTTGCCCGACGAATTTGTGGTAGTAACCGTAA
AGGACCCAGCTTTCTTGTACAAAGTGGTTGATATCAAGGCCGCCGACATCACCAGCCTGTACAAGAAAGT
GGGGTGGAGCCATCCCCAGTTCGAGAAGGGCGGAGGATCTGGCGGCGGAAGCGGCGGAGGAAGCTGGTCC
CACCCTCAGTTTGAGAAAGGCACCGAGCTGGGCAGCACCATGGCCAGCTACCCCTACGACGTGCCCGACT
ACGCCAAGGACAACACCGTGCCCCTGAAGCTGATCGCCCTGCTGGCCAACGGCGAGTTCCACTCTGGCGA
GCAGCTGGGCGAGACACTGGGCATGAGCAGAGCCGCCATCAACAAGCACATCCAGACCCTGCGGGACTGG
GGCGTGGACGTGTTCACAGTGCCCGGCAAGGGCTACAGCCTGCCCGAGCCCATCCAGCTGCTGAACGCCA
AGCAGATCCTGGGCCAGCTGGATGGCGGATCTGTGGCCGTGCTGCCCGTGATCGACAGCACCAACCAGTA
TCTGCTCGACCGGATCGGCGAGCTGAAGTCCGGCGACGCCTGTATCGCCGAGTACCAGCAGGCCGGCAGA
GGCGGCAGGGGCAGAAAGTGGTTCAGCCCCTTCGGCGCCAACCTGTACCTGAGCATGTTCTGGAGACTGG
AACAGGGCCCAGCCGCCGCTATTGGCCTGAGCCTGGTCATCGGCATCGTGATGGCCGAGGTGCTGCGGAA
GCTGGGCGCCGACAAAGTGCGCGTGAAGTGGCCCAACGACCTGTATCTGCAGGACCGGAAGCTGGCCGGC
ATCCTGGTGGAACTGACCGGCAAAACAGGCGACGCCGCCCAGATCGTGATCGGCGCTGGCATCAACATGG
CCATGCGGCGGGTGGAAGAGAGCGTGGTCAACCAGGGCTGGATCACCCTGCAGGAAGCCGGCATCAACCT
GGACCGGAACACCCTGGCCGCCATGCTGATCAGAGAGCTGAGAGCCGCCCTGGAACTGTTCGAGCAGGAA
GGCCTGGCCCCCTACCTGAGCAGATGGGAGAAGCTGGACAACTTCATCAACCGGCCCGTGAAACTGATCA
TCGGCGACAAAGAGATCTTCGGCATCAGCCGGGGCATCGACAAGCAGGGGGCCCTGCTCCTGGAACAGGA
CGGCATCATCAAGCCCTGGATGGGCGGCGAGATCAGCCTGCGGAGCGCCGAGAAGTGATGACTCGAGTCT
AGAGGGCCCGTTTAAACCCGCTGATCAGCCTCGACTGTGCCTTCTAGTTGCCAGCCATCTGTTGTTTGCC
CCTCCCCCGTGCCTTCCTTGACCCTGGAAGGTGCCACTCCCACTGTCCTTTCCTAATAAAATGAGGAAAT
TGCATCGCATTGTCTGAGTAGGTGTCATTCTATTCTGGGGGGTGGGGTGGGGCAGGACAGCAAGGGGGAG
GATTGGGAAGACAATAGCAGGCATGCTGGGGATGCGGTGGGCTCTATGGCTTCTGAGGCGGAAAGAACCA
GCTGGGGCTCTAGGGGGTATCCCC
[124 nt withheld, positions 2615-2738]
C
[91 nt withheld, positions 2740-2830]
AGGGTGATGGTTCACGTACCTAGAAGTTCCTATTCCGAAGTTCCTATTCTCTAGAAAGTATAGGAACTTC
CTTGGCCAAAAAGCCTGAACTCACCGCGACGTCTGTCGAGAAGTTTCTGATCGAAAAGTTCGACAGCGTC
TCCGACCTGATGCAGCTCTCGGAGGGCGAAGAATCTCGTGCTTTCAGCTTCGATGTAGGAGGGCGTGGAT
ATGTCCTGCGGGTAAATAGCTGCGCCGATGGTTTCTACAAAGATCGTTATGTTTATCGGCACTTTGCATC
GGCCGCGCTCCCGATTCCGGAAGTGCTTGACATTGGGGAATTCAGCGAGAGCCTGACCTATTGCATCTCC
CGCCGTGCACAGGGTGTCACGTTGCAAGACCTGCCTGAAACCGAACTGCCCGCTGTTCTGCAGCCGGTCG
CGGAGGCCATGGATGCGATCGCTGCGGCCGATCTTAGCCAGACGAGCGGGTTCGGCCCATTCGGACCGCA
AGGAATCGGTCAATACACTACATGGCGTGATTTCATATGCGCGATTGCTGATCCCCATGTGTATCACTGG
CAAACTGTGATGGACGACACCGTCAGTGCGTCCGTCGCGCAGGCTCTCGATGAGCTGATGCTTTGGGCCG
AGGACTGCCCCGAAGTCCGGCACCTCGTGCACGCGGATTTCGGCTCCAACAATGTCCTGACGGACAATGG
CCGCATAACAGCGGTCATTGACTGGAGCGAGGCGATGTTCGGGGATTCCCAATACGAGGTCGCCAACATC
TTCTTCTGGAGGCCGTGGTTGGCTTGTATGGAGCAGCAGACGCGCTACTTCGAGCGGAGGCATCCGGAGC
TTGCAGGATCGCCGCGGCTCCGGGCGTATATGCTCCGCATTGGTCTTGACCAACTCTATCAGAGCTTGGT
TGACGGCAATTTCGATGATGCAGCTTGGGCGCAGGGTCGATGCGACGCAATCGTCCGATCCGGAGCCGGG
ACTGTCGGGCGTACACAAATCGCCCGCAGAAGCGCGGCCGTCTGGACCGATGGCTGTGTAGAAGTACTCG
CCGATAGTGGAAACCGACGCCCCAGCACTCGTCCGAGGGCAAAGGAATAGCACGTACTACGAGATTTCGA
TTCCACCGCCGCCTTCTATGAAAGGTTGGGCTTCGGAATCGTTTTCCGGGACGCCGGCTGGATGATCCTC
CAGCGCGGGGATCTCATGCTGGAGTTCTTCGCCCACCCCAACTTGTTTATTGCAGCTTATAATGGTTACA
AATAAAGCAATAGCATCACAAATTTCACAAATAAAGCATTTTTTTCACTGCATTCTAGTTGTGGTTTGTC
CAAACTCATCAATGTATCTTATCATGTCTGTATACCGTCGACCTCTAGCTAGAGCTTGGCGTAATCATGG
TCATAGCTGTTTCCTGTGTGAAATTGTTATCCGCTCACAATTCCACACAACATACGAGCCGGAAGCATAA
AGTGTAAAGCCTGGGGTGCCTAATGAGTGAGCTAACTCACATTAATTGCGTTGCGCTCACTGCCCGCTTT
CCAGTCGGGAAACCTGTCGTGCCAGCTGCATTAATGAATCGGCCAACGCGCGGGGAGAGGCGGTTTGCGT
ATTGGGCGCTCTTCCGCTTCCTCGCTCACTGACTCGCTGCGCTCGGTCGTTCGGCTGCGGCGAGCGGTAT
CAGCTCACTCAAAGGCGGTAATACGGTTATCCACAGAATCAGGGGATAACGCAGGAAAGAACATGTGAGC
AAAAGGCCAGCAAAAGGCCAGGAACCGTAAAAAGGCCGCGTTGCTGGCGTTTTTCCATAGGCTCCGCCCC
CCTGACGAGCATCACAAAAATCGACGCTCAAGTCAGAGGTGGCGAAACCCGACAGGACTATAAAGATACC
AGGCGTTTCCCCCTGGAAGCTCCCTCGTGCGCTCTCCTGTTCCGACCCTGCCGCTTACCGGATACCTGTC
CGCCTTTCTCCCTTCGGGAAGCGTGGCGCTTTCTCATAGCTCACGCTGTAGGTATCTCAGTTCGGTGTAG
GTCGTTCGCTCCAAGCTGGGCTGTGTGCACGAACCCCCCGTTCAGCCCGACCGCTGCGCCTTATCCGGTA
ACTATCGTCTTGAGTCCAACCCGGTAAGACACGACTTATCGCCACTGGCAGCAGCCACTGGTAACAGGAT
TAGCAGAGCGAGGTATGTAGGCGGTGCTACAGAGTTCTTGAAGTGGTGGCCTAACTACGGCTACACTAGA
AGAACAGTATTTGGTATCTGCGCTCTGCTGAAGCCAGTTACCTTCGGAAAAAGAGTTGGTAGCTCTTGAT
CCGGCAAACAAACCACCGCTGGTAGCGGTGGTTTTTTTGTTTGCAAGCAGCAGATTACGCGCAGAAAAAA
AGGATCTCAAGAAGATCCTTTGATCTTTTCTACGGGGTCTGACGCTCAGTGGAACGAAAACTCACGTTAA
GGGATTTTGGTCATGAGATTATCAAAAAGGATCTTCACCTAGATCCTTTTAAATTAAAAATGAAGTTTTA
AATCAATCTAAAGTATATATGAGTAAACTTGGTCTGACAGTTACCAATGCTTAATCAGTGAGGCACCTAT
CTCAGCGATCTGTCTATTTCGTTCATCCATAGTTGCCTGACTCCCCGTCGTGTAGATAACTACGATACGG
GAGGGCTTACCATCTGGCCCCAGTGCTGCAATGATACCGCGAGACCCACGCTCACCGGCTCCAGATTTAT
CAGCAATAAACCAGCCAGCCGGAAGGGCCGAGCGCAGAAGTGGTCCTGCAACTTTATCCGCCTCCATCCA
GTCTATTAATTGTTGCCGGGAAGCTAGAGTAAGTAGTTCGCCAGTTAATAGTTTGCGCAACGTTGTTGCC
ATTGCTACAGGCATCGTGGTGTCACGCTCGTCGTTTGGTATGGCTTCATTCAGCTCCGGTTCCCAACGAT
CAAGGCGAGTTACATGATCCCCCATGTTGTGCAAAAAAGCGGTTAGCTCCTTCGGTCCTCCGATCGTTGT
CAGAAGTAAGTTGGCCGCAGTGTTATCACTCATGGTTATGGCAGCACTGCATAATTCTCTTACTGTCATG
CCATCCGTAAGATGCTTTTCTGTGACTGGTGAGTACTCAACCAAGTCATTCTGAGAATAGTGTATGCGGC
GACCGAGTTGCTCTTGCCCGGCGTCAATACGGGATAATACCGCGCCACATAGCAGAACTTTAAAAGTGCT
CATCATTGGAAAACGTTCTTCGGGGCGAAAACTCTCAAGGATCTTACCGCTGTTGAGATCCAGTTCGATG
TAACCCACTCGTGCACCCAACTGATCTTCAGCATCTTTTACTTTCACCAGCGTTTCTGGGTGAGCAAAAA
CAGGAAGGCAAAATGCCGCAAAAAAGGGAATAAGGGCGACACGGAAATGTTGAATACTCATACTCTTCCT
TTTTCAATATTATTGAAGCATTTATCAGGGTTATTGTCTCATGAGCGGATACATATTTGAATGTATTTAG
AAAAATAAACAAATAGGGGTTCCGCGCACATTTCCCCGAAAAGTGCCACCTGACGTCGACGGATCGGGAG
ATCTCCCGATCCCCTATGGTGCACTCTCAGTACAATCTGCTCTGATGCCGCATAGTTAAGCCAGTATCTG
CTCCCTGCTTGTGTGTTGGAGGTCGCTGAGTAGTGCGCGAGCAAAATTTAAGCTACAACAAGGCAAGGCT
TGACCGACAATTGCATGAAGAATCTGCTTAGGGTTAGGCGTTTTGCGCTGCTTCGCGATGTACGGGCCAG
ATATACGCGTT
